>Addgene plasmid #223882 | pD(Nt)_GFP-3C | addgene full sequence | sequence record 445937 | Addgene NGS Result
GATTCGCGACCTACTCCGGAATATTAGGTCTCAGGCGAGCAAGGGCGAGGAGCTGTTCACCGGGGTGGTG
CCCATCCTGGTCGAGCTGGACGGCGACGTAAACGGCCACAAGTTCAGCGTGTCCGGCGAGGGCGAGGGCG
ATGCCACCTACGGCAAGCTGACCCTGAAGTTCATCTGCACCACCGGCAAGCTGCCCGTGCCCTGGCCCAC
CCTCGTGACCACCCTGACCTACGGCGTGCAGTGCTTCAGCCGCTACCCCGACCACATGAAGCAGCACGAC
TTCTTCAAGTCCGCCATGCCCGAAGGCTACGTCCAGGAGCGCACCATCTTCTTCAAGGACGACGGCAACT
ACAAGACCCGCGCCGAGGTGAAGTTCGAGGGCGACACCCTGGTGAACCGCATCGAGCTGAAGGGCATCGA
CTTCAAGGAGGACGGCAACATCCTGGGGCACAAGCTGGAGTACAACTACAACAGCCACAACGTCTATATC
ATGGCCGACAAGCAGAAGAACGGCATCAAGGTGAACTTCAAGATCCGCCACAACATCGAGGACGGCAGCG
TGCAGCTCGCCGACCACTACCAGCAGAACACCCCCATCGGCGACGGCCCCGTGCTGCTGCCCGACAACCA
CTACCTGAGCACCCAGTCCGCCCTGAGCAAAGACCCCAACGAGAAGCGCGATCACATGGTCCTGCTGGAG
TTCGTGACCGCCGCCGGGATCACTCTCGGCATGGACGAGCTGTACAAGCTGGAAGTTCTGTTCCAGGGGC
CCGCAGCCATGGAGACCCACTGCTTGAGCCTAGAAGATCCGGCTGCTAACAAAGCCCGAAAGGAAGCTGA
GTTGGCTGCTGTCACCGCTGAGCAATAACTATCATAACCCCTAGGTGCCATTTCATTACCTCTTTCTCCG
CACCCGACATAGATCTGGGCCAACTTTTGGCGAAAATGAGACGTTGATCGGCACGTAAGAGGGTCCAACT
TTCACCATAATGAAATAAGATCACTACCGGGCGTATTTTTTGAGTTATCGAGATTTTCAGGAGCTAAGGA
AGCTAAAATGGAGAAAAAAATCACTGGATATACCACCGTTGATATATCCCAATGGCATCGTAAAGAACAT
TTTGAGGCATTTCAGTCAGTTGCTCAATGTACCTATAACCAGACCGTTCAGCTGGATATTACGGCCTTTT
TAAAGACCGTAAAGAAAAATAAGCACAAGTTTTATCCGGCCTTTATTCACATTCTTGCCCGCCTGATGAA
TGCTCATCCGGAATTCCGTATGGCAATGAAAGACGGTGAGCTGGTGATATGGGATAGTGTTCACCCTTGT
TACACCGTTTTCCATGAGCAAACTGAAACGTTTTCATCGCTCTGGAGTGAATACCACGACGATTTCCGGC
AGTTTCTACACATATATTCGCAAGATGTGGCGTGTTACGGTGAAAACCTGGCCTATTTCCCTAAAGGGTT
TATTGAGAATATGTTTTTCGTCTCAGCCAATCCCTGGGTGAGTTTCACCAGTTTTGATTTAAACGTGGCC
AATATGGACAACTTCTTCGCCCCCGTTTTCACCATGGGCAAATATTATACGCAAGGCGACAAGGTGCTGA
TGCCGCTGGCGATTCAGGTTCATCATGCCGTTTGTGATGGCTTCCATGTCGGCAGAATGCTTAATGAATT
ACAACAGTACTGCGATGAGTGGCAGGGTGGGGCGTAATTTTTTTAAGGCAGTTATTGGTGCCCTTAAACG
CCTGGTTGCTACGCCTGAATAAGTGATAATAAGCGGATGAATGGCAGAAATTCGAAAGCAAATTCGACCC
GGTCGTCGGTTCAGGGCAGGGTCGTTAAATAGCCGCTTATGTCTATTGCTGGTTTACCGGTTTATTGACT
ACCGGAAGCAGTGTGACCGTGTGCTTCTCAAATGCCTGAGGCCAGTTTGCTCAGGCTCTCCCCGTGGAGG
TAATAATTGACGATATGATCATTTATTCTGCCTCCCAGCTGACATTCATCCGGGGTCAGCACCGTTTCTG
CGGACTGGCTTTCTACGTGTTCCGCTTCCTTTAGCAGCCCTTGCGCCCTGAGTGCTTGCGGCAGCGTGAA
GCTAATTCCCATGTCAGCCGTTAAGTGTTCCTGTGTCACTCAAAATTGCTTTGAGAGGCTCTAAGGGCTT
CTCAGTGCGTTACATCCCTGGCTTGTTGTCCACAACCGTTAAACCTTAAAAGCTTTAAAAGCCTTATATA
TTCTTTTTTTTCTTATAAAACTTAAAACCTTAGAGGCTATTTAAGTTGCTGATTTATATTAATTTTATTG
TTCAAACATGAGAGCTTAGTACGTGAAACATGAGAGCTTAGTACGTTAGCCATGAGAGCTTAGTACGTTA
GCCATGAGGGTTTAGTTCGTTAAACATGAGAGCTTAGTACGTTAAACATGAGAGCTTAGTACGTGAAACA
TGAGAGCTTAGTACGTACTATCAACAGGTTGAACTGCTGATCAACAGATCCTCTACGCGGCCGCGGTACC
ATAACTTCGTATAGCATACATTATACGAAGTTATCTGCCAGGCACATGGGTTTTACTAGTATC
Features (pLannotate 1.2.2; 7 found; start..end, strand, type, name):
     38..748     +  CDS            EGFP: EGFP is a basic (constitutively fluorescent) green fluorescent protein published in 1996, derived from Aequorea victoria. It is reported to be a rapidly-maturing weak dimer with moderate acid sensitivity.
    812..861     +  CDS            SET1 (fragment): solubility-enhancement tag derived from T7 phage gene 10B
    955..1057    +  promoter       cat promoter: promoter of the E. coli cat gene encoding chloramphenicol acetyltransferase
   1058..1714    +  CDS            cat: CAT_ECOLX - Experimental evidence at protein level: Swiss-Prot protein existence level 1. This enzyme is an effector of chloramphenicol resistance in bacteria. From Escherichia coli. This protein is used as a marker in many commonly used cloning vectors, such as pACYC184.
   1990..2103    -  CDS            tnpA (fragment): TN5P_ECOLX - Also known as tnp. Experimental evidence at protein level: Swiss-Prot protein existence level 1. Mediates transposition of transposon Tn5 by a 'cut and paste' mechanism. First, the monomeric transposase binds the 19 bp inverted DNA repeats flanking the transposon. Then, dimerization of the DNA- bound transposase creates a synaptic DNA complex. After nicking of the first DNA strand, excision of the transposon proceeds through a series of intermediates. The transposase then mediates the insertion of the transposon at a new site by strand transfer. The activity of the wild- type tran
   2112..2468    -  rep_origin     R6K γ ori: γ replication origin from E. coli plasmid R6K; requires the R6K initiator protein pi for replication
   2521..2554    +  protein_bind   loxP: Cre-mediated recombination occurs in the 8-bp core sequence (GCATACAT). Cre recombinase
