[The description below was written by a language model from this plasmid's Addgene catalogue record and pLannotate feature annotations shown in this document.]
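Description:
pD(Nt)_GFP-3C is a small (about 2.6 kb) Golden Gate donor plasmid from the 4G-cloning system, a toolkit for rapid assembly of genes for expressing multisubunit protein complexes in different hosts. It is built on the pD backbone and serves as a source of a tag module rather than as an expression vector in its own right. No promoter driving the tag is annotated. Replication depends on the R6K γ origin, which functions only when the R6K initiator protein pi is supplied by the host. The plasmid is therefore maintained in a pir-expressing E. coli strain, here one carrying the pir-116 mutation that gives high copy number. Selection is by chloramphenicol, through a cat gene under its native cat promoter. Because the origin is conditional, the donor cannot persist in standard cloning strains, a property commonly used to remove donor background after assembly, although the record does not state this explicitly.

The payload is a synthetic GFP-3C cassette intended to be fused to the N-terminus of a protein of interest. The annotation identifies the fluorescent protein as EGFP. The "3C" in the name presumably refers to a 3C protease cleavage site that would allow the tag to be removed, but this element is not annotated in the feature table. A short downstream match to a T7 gene 10B-derived solubility tag (SET1) and a fragment of the Tn5 transposase gene next to the origin are partial hits and probably reflect linker or backbone remnants rather than functional parts. A single loxP site is also present in the backbone, and the record does not state its role. The insert was introduced by Gibson cloning.
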