Addgene plasmid #223882: pD(Nt)_GFP-3C
Purpose: 4G-cloning donor for N-terminal GFP-3C tag
Depositing lab: Stephan Gruber. Depositing organization: Universite de Lausanne (UNIL). Publication: 4G cloning: rapid gene assembly for expression of multisubunit protein complexes in diverse hosts. Taschner M, Dickinson JB, Roisne-Hamelin F, Gruber S. Life Sci Alliance. 2024 Dec 2;8(1):e202402899. doi: 10.26508/lsa.202402899. Print 2025 Jan. PubMed 39622624.
Backbone
  Vector backbone: pD
  Vector type: Golden-Gate Donor
Growth in bacteria
  Bacterial resistance: Chloramphenicol, 25 μg/mL
  Growth temperature: 37°C
  Growth strain: Pir1 ; strain contains pir-116 mutation for plasmid maintenance at high copy
  Copy number: High Copy
Gene/Insert
  Gene/Insert name: GFP-3C
  Species: Synthetic
  Cloning method: Gibson Cloning
Terms and licenses: Academic/Nonprofit Terms; Industry Terms: Not Available to Industry
Depositor comments: Please visit https://doi.org/10.1101/2024.06.17.599261 for bioRxiv preprint.
How to cite: pD(Nt)_GFP-3C was a gift from Stephan Gruber (Addgene plasmid # 223882 ; http://n2t.net/addgene:223882 ; RRID:Addgene_223882)
